Addgene plasmid #117389: pTn7xTS
Purpose: (Empty Backbone) Tn7 tagging vector with temperature-sensitive origin of replication
Depositing lab: Karen Guillemin. Depositing organization: University of Oregon. Publication: Modernized Tools for Streamlined Genetic Manipulation and Comparative Study of Wild and Diverse Proteobacterial Lineages. Wiles TJ, Wall ES, Schlomann BH, Hay EA, Parthasarathy R, Guillemin K. MBio. 2018 Oct 9;9(5). pii: mBio.01877-18. doi: 10.1128/mBio.01877-18. PubMed 30301859.
Backbone
  Vector backbone: pUC18R6K
  Modifications to backbone: The temperature-sensitive origin of replication ori101/repA101ts was inserted via blunt-ligation into the R6K origin of replication, rendering the R6K ori dysfunctional.
  Vector type: Bacterial Expression, Synthetic Biology
Growth in bacteria
  Bacterial resistance: Ampicillin, 100 μg/mL
  Growth temperature: 30°C
  Growth strain: DH5alpha
  Growth instructions: Also carries a gentamicin selectable marker
  Copy number: Low Copy
Terms and licenses: Academic/Nonprofit Terms; Industry Terms: Not Available to Industry
How to cite: pTn7xTS was a gift from Karen Guillemin (Addgene plasmid # 117389 ; http://n2t.net/addgene:117389 ; RRID:Addgene_117389)
