[The description below was written by a language model from this plasmid's Addgene catalogue record and pLannotate feature annotations shown in this document.]
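Description:
pTn7xTS is an empty-backbone Tn7 tagging vector for chromosomal insertion of genetic cargo in bacteria, built on pUC18R6K and described in work on genetic tools for wild and diverse proteobacterial lineages. Its defining modification is the blunt-end insertion of the ori101/repA101ts cassette into the R6K γ origin. The feature table reflects this: the pSC101 origin and the temperature-sensitive Rep101 (A56V) coding sequence sit between two separated R6K γ fragments, so the R6K origin is non-functional. Replication therefore depends on the low-copy pSC101 system and occurs only at a permissive temperature. This allows the plasmid to be maintained in ordinary cloning strains such as DH5alpha without the pi protein, and to be lost from cells when the temperature is raised. Only a fragment of the ColE1/pUC origin is annotated. The backbone carries AmpR with its native promoter, and an incP oriT permits conjugative transfer into recipient bacteria when transfer functions are supplied in trans.

The transposable unit is a mini-Tn7 bounded by the Tn7L and Tn7R ends. Inside it, a gentamicin acetyltransferase gene driven by the class 1 integron Pc promoter is flanked by FRT sites, so the marker can in principle be excised by FLP recombinase after integration. The rrnB T1 and lambda t0 terminators lie next to multiple-cloning-site remnants, where cargo can be inserted and insulated from read-through transcription. No Tn7 transposase genes are annotated, so transposition functions would have to come from another source, which the record does not specify. The short lacI, lacZα, CmR, rop and bom matches appear to be cloning remnants rather than functional elements.
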