Features (pLannotate 1.2.2; 23 found; start..end, strand, type, name):
     52..74      -  rep_origin     R6K γ ori (fragment): γ replication origin from E. coli plasmid R6K; requires the R6K initiator protein pi for replication
    106..214     -  oriT           oriT: incP origin of transfer
    431..485     +  CDS            lacI (fragment): lac repressor; lacI; The lac repressor binds to the lac operator to inhibit transcription in E. coli. This inhibition can be relieved by adding lactose or isopropyl-β-D-thiogalactopyranoside (IPTG).
    518..683     +  mobile_element Tn7L: mini-Tn7 element (left end of the Tn7 transposon) Tn7
    728..757     -  misc_feature   MCS (fragment): pBluescript multiple cloning site
    787..834     -  protein_bind   FRT: FLP-mediated recombination occurs in the 8-bp core sequence TCTAGAAA (Turan and Bode, 2011). FLP recombinase from the Saccharomyces cerevisiae 2μ plasmid
    875..903     +  promoter       Pc promoter: intI1 (promoter lies within the coding sequence); class 1 integron promoter
   1092..1625    +  CDS            GmR: gentamycin acetyltransferase; aacC1; confers resistance to gentamycin
   1755..1788    -  protein_bind   FRT (minimal): supports FLP-mediated excision but not integration (Turan and Bode, 2011) FLP recombinase from the Saccharomyces cerevisiae 2μ plasmid
   1863..1949    -  terminator     rrnB T1 terminator: Escherichia coli rrnB; transcription terminator T1 from the E. coli rrnB gene
   2013..2042    -  CDS            CmR (fragment): chloramphenicol acetyltransferase confers resistance to chloramphenicol
   2052..2146    -  terminator     lambda t0 terminator: transcription terminator from phage lambda
   2167..2191    +  misc_feature   MCS (fragment): pBluescript multiple cloning site
   2195..2389    +  mobile_element Tn7R (fragment): mini-Tn7 element (right end of the Tn7 transposon) Tn7
   2465..2533    +  CDS            lacZα (fragment): LacZα fragment of β-galactosidase; lacZ fragment
   2539..2638    -  misc_feature   bom (fragment): basis of mobility region from pBR322
   2740..2775    -  CDS            rop (fragment): Rop protein, which maintains plasmids at low copy number; rop
   2870..2974    +  promoter       AmpR promoter: bla
   2975..3835    +  CDS            AmpR: β-lactamase; bla; confers resistance to ampicillin, carbenicillin, and related antibiotics
   4006..4238    +  rep_origin     ori (fragment): high-copy-number ColE1/pMB1/pBR322/pUC origin of replication
   4244..4387    -  rep_origin     R6K γ ori (fragment): γ replication origin from E. coli plasmid R6K; requires the R6K initiator protein pi for replication
   4494..5444    -  CDS            Rep101(Ts): temperature-sensitive version of the RepA protein needed for replication with the pSC101 origin (Armstrong et al., 1984); rep101 encoding an A56V mutation
   5492..5714    -  rep_origin     pSC101 ori: low-copy replication origin that requires the Rep101 protein
>Addgene plasmid #117389 | pTn7xTS | addgene full sequence | sequence record 230512 | Addgene NGS Result
GGGGTCTGACGCTCAGTGGAACGAAAACTCACGTTAAGGGATTTTGGTCATGTACTATCAACAGGTTGAA
CTGCCCATGTTCTTTCCTGCGTTATCAGAGCTTATCGGCCAGCCTCGCAGAGCAGGATTCCCGTTGAGCA
CCGCCAGGTGCGAATAAGGGACAGTGAAGAAGGAACACCCGCTCGCGGGTGGGCCTACTTCACCTATCCT
GCCCGGCTGACGCCGTTGGATACACCAAGGAAAGTCTACACGAACCCTTTGGCAAAATCCTGTATATCGT
GCGAAAAAGGATGGATATACCGAAAAAATCGCTATAATGACCCCGAAGCAGGGTTATGCAGCGGAAAGTA
TACCTTAAGGAATCCCCTGATACCGCTCGCCGCAGCCGAACGACCGAGCGCAGCGGGTCAGTGAGCGAGG
AAGCGGAAGAGCGCCCAATACGCAAACCGCCTCTCCCCGCGCGTTGGCCGATTCATTAATGCAGCGCCCA
AACATAACAGGAAGAAAAATGCCCCGCTGTGGGCGGACAAAATAGTTGGGAACTGGGAGGGGTGGAAATG
GAGTTTTTAAGGATTATTTAGGGAAGAGTGACAAAATAGATGGGAACTGGGTGTAGCGTCGTAAGCTAAT
ACGAAAATTAAAAATGACAAAATAGTTTGGAACTAGATTTCACTTATCTGGTTGGCCTGCAAGGCCTTCG
CGAGGTACCGGGCCCAAGCTTCTCGAGGAATTCCTGCAGCCCGGGGGATCCACTAGTGAGCTCCGAATTA
GCTTCAAAAGCGCTCTGAAGTTCCTATACTTTCTAGAGAATAGGAACTTCGGAATAGGAACTTCAAGATC
CCCTGATTCCCTTTGTCAACAGCAATGGATCGAATTGACATAAGCCTGTTCGGTTCGTAAACTGTAATGC
AAGTAGCGTATGCGCTCACGCAACTGGTCCAGAACCTTGACCGAACGCAGCGGTGGTAACGGCGCAGTGG
CGGTTTTCATGGCTTGTTATGACTGTTTTTTTGTACAGTCTATGCCTCGGGCATCCAAGCAGCAAGCGCG
TTACGCCGTGGGTCGATGTTTGATGTTATGGAGCAGCAACGATGTTACGCAGCAGCAACGATGTTACGCA
GCAGGGCAGTCGCCCTAAAACAAAGTTAGGTGGCTCAAGTATGGGCATCATTCGCACATGTAGGCTCGGC
CCTGACCAAGTCAAATCCATGCGGGCTGCTCTTGATCTTTTCGGTCGTGAGTTCGGAGACGTAGCCACCT
ACTCCCAACATCAGCCGGACTCCGATTACCTCGGGAACTTGCTCCGTAGTAAGACATTCATCGCGCTTGC
TGCCTTCGACCAAGAAGCGGTTGTTGGCGCTCTCGCGGCTTACGTTCTGCCCAAGTTTGAGCAGCCGCGT
AGTGAGATCTATATCTATGATCTCGCAGTCTCCGGCGAGCACCGGAGGCAGGGCATTGCCACCGCGCTCA
TCAATCTCCTCAAGCATGAGGCCAACGCGCTTGGTGCTTATGTGATCTACGTGCAAGCAGATTACGGTGA
CGATCCCGCAGTGGCTCTCTATACAAAGTTGGGCATACGGGAAGAAGTGATGCACTTTGATATCGACCCA
AGTACCGCCACCTAACAATTCGTTCAAGCCGAGATCGGCTTCCCGGCCGCGGAGTTGTTCGGTAAATTGT
CACAACGCCGCGGCCAATTCGATCTAGAATTCCATTGAGTAAGTTTTTAAGCACATCAGCTTCAAAAGCG
CTCTGAAGTTCCTATACTTTCTAGAGAATAGGAACTTCGGAATAGGTACTTCAAGATCCCCAATTCGATC
GTCATGCATGATATCGTCCGGGCCGCAAGCTCCTAGCGGCGGATTTGTCCTACTCAGGAGAGCGTTCACC
GACAAACAACAGATAAAACGAAAGGCCCAGTCTTTCGACTGAGCCTTTCGTTTTATTTGATGCCTCAAGC
TAGAGAGTCATTACCCCAGGCGTTTAAGGGCACCAATAACTGCCTTAAAAAAATTACGCCCCGCCCTGCC
ACTCATCGCAGTCTAGCTTGGATTCTCACCAATAAAAAACGCCCGGCGGCAACCGAGCGTTCTGAACAAA
TCCAGATGGAGTTCTGAGGTCATTACTGGATCTATCAACAGGAGTCCAAGCTCAGCTAATTAAGCTAGCT
TATCGATACCGTCGACCTCGAACCCCACGCCCCTCTTTAATACGACGGGCAATTTGCACTTCAGAAAATG
AAGAGTTTGCTTTAGCCATAACAAAAGTCCAGTATGCTTTTTCACAGCATAACTGGACTGATTTCAGTTT
ACAACTATTCTGTCTAGTTTAAGACTTTATTGTCATAGTTTAGATCTATTTTGTTCAGTTTAAGACTTTA
TTGTCCGCCTACACCCGCTTACGCAGGGCATCCATTTATTACTCAACCGTAACCGATTTTGCCAGGTTAC
GCGGCTGGTCCTCTAGCTGGCGTAATAGCGAAGAGGCCCGCACCGATCGCCCTTCCCAACAGTTGCGCAG
CCTGAATGGCGAATGGCGCCTGATGCGGTATTTTCTCCTTACGCATCTGTGCGGTATTTCACACCGCATA
TGGTGCACTCTCAGTACAATCTGCTCTGATGCCGCATAGTTAAGCCAGCCCCGACACCCGCCAACACCCG
CTGACGCGCCCTGACGGGCTTGTCTGCTCCCGGCATCCGCTTACAGACAAGCTGTGACCGTCTCCGGGAG
CTGCATGTGTCAGAGGTTTTCACCGTCATCACCGAAACGCGCGAGACGAAAGGGCCTCGTGATACGCCTA
TTTTTATAGGTTAATGTCATGATAATAATGGTTTCTTAGACGTCAGGTGGCACTTTTCGGGGAAATGTAC
GCGGAACCCCTATTTGTTTATTTTTCTAAATACATTCAAATATGTATCCGCTCATGAGACAATAACCCTG
ATAAATGCTTCAATAATATTGAAAAAGGAAGAGTATGAGTATTCAACATTTCCGTGTCGCCCTTATTCCC
TTTTTTGCGGCATTTTGCCTTCCTGTTTTTGCTCACCCAGAAACGCTGGTGAAAGTAAAAGATGCTGAAG
ATCAGTTGGGTGCACGAGTGGGTTACATCGAACTGGATCTCAACAGCGGTAAGATCCTTGAGAGTTTTCG
CCCCGAAGAACGTTTTCCAATGATGAGCACTTTTAAAGTTCTGCTATGTGGCGCGGTATTATCCCGTATT
GACGCCGGGCAAGAGCAACTCGGTCGCCGCATACACTATTCTCAGAATGACTTGGTTGAGTACTCACCAG
TCACAGAAAAGCATCTTACGGATGGCATGACAGTAAGAGAATTATGCAGTGCTGCCATAACCATGAGTGA
TAACACTGCGGCCAACTTACTTCTGACAACGATCGGAGGACCGAAGGAGCTAACCGCTTTTTTGCACAAC
ATGGGGGATCATGTAACTCGCCTTGATCGTTGGGAACCGGAGCTGAATGAAGCCATACCAAACGACGAGC
GTGACACCACGATGCCTGTAGCAATGGCAACAACGTTGCGCAAACTATTAACTGGCGAACTACTTACTCT
AGCTTCCCGGCAACAATTAATAGACTGGATGGAGGCGGATAAAGTTGCAGGACCACTTCTGCGCTCGGCC
CTTCCGGCTGGCTGGTTTATTGCTGATAAATCTGGAGCCGGTGAGCGTGGGTCTCGCGGTATCATTGCAG
CACTGGGGCCAGATGGTAAGCCCTCCCGTATCGTAGTTATCTACACGACGGGGAGTCAGGCAACTATGGA
TGAACGAAATAGACAGATCGCTGAGATAGGTGCCTCACTGATTAAGCATTGGTAACTGTCAGACCAAGTT
TACTCATATATACTTTAGATTGATTTAAAACTTCATTTTTAATTTAAAAGGATCTAGGTGAAGATCCTTT
TTGATAATCTCATGACCAAAATCCCTTAACGTGAGTTTTCGTTCCACTGAGCGTCAGACCCCGTAGAAAA
GATCAAAGGATCTTCTTGAGATCCTTTTTTTCTGCGCGTAATCTGCTGCTTGCAAACAAAAAAACCACCG
CTACCAGCGGTGGTTTGTTTGCCGGATCAAGAGCTACCAACTCTTTTTCCGAAGGTAACTGGCTTCAGCA
GAGCGCAGATACCAAATACTGTTCTTCTAGTGTAGCCGTAGTTAGGCCACCACTTCAAGAACTCTGTAGC
ACCGCCTACATACCTCGCTCTGCTAATCCTGTTACCAGCCGGTTGTCAGCCGTTAAGTGTTCCTGTGTCA
CTCAAAATTGCTTTGAGAGGCTCTAAGGGCTTCTCAGTGCGTTACATCCCTGGCTTGTTGTCCACAACCG
TTAAACCTTAAAAGCTTTAAAAGCCTTATATATTCTTTTTTTTCTTACATGGGTATGGACAGTTTTCCCT
TTGATATGTAACGGTGAACAGTTGTTCTACTTTTGTTTGTTAGTCTTGATGCTTCACTGATAGATACAAG
AGCCATAAGAACCTCAGATCCTTCCGTATTTAGCCAGTATGTTCTCTAGTGTGGTTCGTTGTTTTTGCGT
GAGCCATGAGAACGAACCATTGAGATCATACTTACTTTGCATGTCACTCAAAAATTTTGCCTCAAAACTG
GTGAGCTGAATTTTTGCAGTTAAAGCATCGTGTAGTGTTTTTCTTAGTCCGTTATGTAGGTAGGAATCTG
ATGTAATGGTTGTTGGTATTTTGTCACCATTCATTTTTATCTGGTTGTTCTCAAGTTCGGTTACGAGATC
CATTTGTCTATCTAGTTCAACTTGGAAAATCAACGTATCAGTCGGGCGGCCTCGCTTATCAACCACCAAT
TTCATATTGCTGTAAGTGTTTAAATCTTTACTTATTGGTTTCAAAACCCATTGGTTAAGCCTTTTAAACT
CATGGTAGTTATTTTCAAGCATTAACATGAACTTAAATTCATCAAGGCTAATCTCTATATTTGCCTTGTG
AGTTTTCTTTTGTGTTAGTTCTTTTAATAACCACTCATAAATCCTCATAGAGTATTTGTTTTCAAAAGAC
TTAACATGTTCCAGATTATATTTTATGAATTTTTTTAACTGGAAAAGATAAGGCAATATCTCTTCACTAA
AAACTAATTCTAATTTTTCGCTTGAGAACTTGGCATAGTTTGTCCACTGGAAAATCTCAAAGCCTTTAAC
CAAAGGATTCCTGATTTCCACAGTTCTCGTCATCAGCTCTCTGGTTGCTTTAGCTAATACACCATAAGCA
TTTTCCCTACTGATGTTCATCATCTGAACGTATTGGTTATAAGTGAACGATACCGTCCGTTCTTTCCTTG
TAGGGTTTTCAATCGTGGGGTTGAGTAGTGCCACACAGCATAAAATTAGCTTGGTTTCATGCTCCGTTAA
GTCATAGCGACTAATCGCTAGTTCATTTGCTTTGAAAACAACTAATTCAGACATACATCTCAATTGGTCT
AGGTGATTTTAATCACTATACCAATTGAGATGGGCTAGTCAATGATAATTACTAGTCCTTTTCCTTTGAG
TTGTGGGTATCTGTAAATTCTGCTAGACCTTTGCTGGAAAACTTGTAAATTCTGCTAGACCCTCTGTAAA
TTCCGCTAGACCTTTGTGTGTTTTTTTTGTTTATATTCAAGTGGTTATAATTTATAGAATAAAGAAAGAA
TAAAAAAAGATAAAAAGAATAGATCCCAGCCCTGTGTATAACTCACTACTTTAGTCAGTTCCGCAGTATT
ACAAAAGGATGTCGCAAACGCTGTTTGCTCCTCTACAAAACAGACCTTAAAACCCTAAAGGCTTAAGTAG
CACCCTCGCAAGCTCGGTTGCGGCCGCAATCGGGCAAATCGCTGAATATTCCTTTTGTCTCCGACCATCA
GGCACCTGAGTCGCTGTCTTTTTCGTGACATTCAGTTCGCTGCGCTCACGGCTCTGGCAGTGAATGGGGG
TAAATGGCACTACAGGCGCCTTTTATGGATTCATGCAAGGAAACTACCCATAATACAAGAAAAGCCCGTC
ACGGGCTTCTCAGGGCGTTTTATGGCGGGTCTGCTATGTGGTGCTATCTGACTTTTTGCTGTTCAGCAGT
TCCTGCCCTCTGATTTTCCAGTCTGACCACTTCGGATTATCCCGTGACAGGTCATTCAGACTGGCTAATG
CACCCAGTAAGGCAGCGGTATCATCAAC
